Addgene plasmid #107149: PGEX-6P1-hNF2-AR mutant
Purpose: bacterial expression
Depositing lab: Tina Izard. Depositing organization: UF Scripps Biomedical Research. Publication: Lipid binding promotes the open conformation and tumor-suppressive activity of neurofibromin 2. Chinthalapudi K, Mandati V, Zheng J, Sharff AJ, Bricogne G, Griffin PR, Kissil J, Izard T. Nat Commun. 2018 Apr 6;9(1):1338. doi: 10.1038/s41467-018-03648-4. PubMed 29626191.
Backbone
  Vector backbone: pGEX-6P1
  Backbone manufacturer: GE Life Sciences
  Vector type: Bacterial Expression
Growth in bacteria
  Bacterial resistance: Ampicillin, 100 μg/mL
  Growth temperature: 37°C
  Growth strain: DH5alpha
  Copy number: High Copy
Gene/Insert
  Gene/Insert name: neurofibromin 2 (alt names: NF2; SCH)
  Species: H. sapiens (human)
  Insert size (bp): 1785
  Mutation: A585W-R588K
  Entrez Gene: NF2 (a.k.a. ACN, BANF, SCH, SWNV, merlin-1)
  Promoter: Ptac
  Tag / fusion protein: GST (N terminal on backbone)
  Cloning method: Gibson Cloning
Terms and licenses: Academic/Nonprofit Terms; Industry Terms: Not Available to Industry
Depositor comments: GST tag in frame with NF2 gene Note: The NFS insert contains A190V and G302E mutations compared to the closest reference sequence (NP_000259.1). The depositor has confirmed that these do not affect plasmid function.
How to cite: PGEX-6P1-hNF2-AR mutant was a gift from Tina Izard (Addgene plasmid # 107149 ; http://n2t.net/addgene:107149 ; RRID:Addgene_107149)
