[The description below was written by a language model from this plasmid's Addgene catalogue record and pLannotate feature annotations shown in this document.]
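Description:
PGEX-6P1-hNF2-AR mutant is a bacterial expression plasmid built on the commercial pGEX-6P1 backbone for producing a mutant form of human neurofibromin 2 (NF2, also called merlin or schwannomin) as a glutathione S-transferase fusion in E. coli. The 6,775-nt plasmid replicates from a high-copy ColE1/pMB1-type origin and is selected with ampicillin through the β-lactamase (AmpR) gene and its own promoter. Short remnants of pBR322-derived elements (bom and rop fragments) and a lacZα segment with its lac promoter and operator are also annotated as part of the backbone.

The expression cassette is driven by the tac promoter, a strong trp/lac hybrid, followed by a lac operator. The plasmid carries its own lacI gene, so the lac repressor keeps transcription off until it is relieved by IPTG. Downstream lies the Schistosoma japonicum GST coding sequence, fused in frame at the N terminus of the 1,785-bp NF2 open reading frame, which was inserted by Gibson cloning. A short linker separates the two coding regions in the feature table, though no element is annotated within it. The GST moiety allows affinity capture of the fusion protein on glutathione resin.

The insert carries the designed A585W and R588K substitutions that give the "AR mutant" its name. It also contains A190V and G302E differences relative to the closest reference protein, which the depositor states do not affect function. The associated work concerns how lipid binding promotes the open conformation and tumor-suppressive activity of NF2, so the construct is suited to making recombinant mutant protein for biochemical or structural studies. The record does not state the specific functional effect of the two substitutions.
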