Features (pLannotate 1.2.2; 17 found; start..end, strand, type, name):
     42..630     +  rep_origin     ori: high-copy-number ColE1/pMB1/pBR322/pUC origin of replication
    816..867     -  misc_feature   bom (fragment): basis of mobility region from pBR322
    874..951     +  promoter       lacI promoter: lacI
    952..2034    +  CDS            lacI: lac repressor; lacI; The lac repressor binds to the lac operator to inhibit transcription in E. coli. This inhibition can be relieved by adding lactose or isopropyl-β-D-thiogalactopyranoside (IPTG).
   2047..2068    +  protein_bind   CAP binding site: CAP binding activates transcription in the presence of cAMP. E. coli catabolite activator protein
   2083..2113    +  promoter       lac promoter: promoter for the E. coli lac operon
   2121..2137    +  protein_bind   lac operator: The lac repressor binds to the lac operator to inhibit transcription in E. coli. This inhibition can be relieved by adding lactose or isopropyl-β-D-thiogalactopyranoside (IPTG). lac repressor encoded by lacI
   2157..2330    +  CDS            lacZα: LacZα fragment of β-galactosidase; lacZ fragment
   2594..2710    -  CDS            yciV (fragment): RNAAM_ECOLI - Also known as trpH From Escherichia coli (strain K12).
   2786..2814    +  promoter       tac promoter: strong E. coli promoter; hybrid between the trp and lac UV5 promoters
   2822..2838    +  protein_bind   lac operator: The lac repressor binds to the lac operator to inhibit transcription in E. coli. This inhibition can be relieved by adding lactose or isopropyl-β-D-thiogalactopyranoside (IPTG). lac repressor encoded by lacI
   2861..3514    +  CDS            GST26_SCHJA: Experimental evidence at protein level: Swiss-Prot protein existence level 1. GST isoenzymes appear to play a central role in the parasite detoxification system. Other functions are also suspected including a role in increasing the solubility of haematin in the parasite gut. From Schistosoma japonicum (Blood fluke).
   3554..5338    +  CDS            NF2: MERL_HUMAN - Also known as SCH. Experimental evidence at protein level: Swiss-Prot protein existence level 1. Probable regulator of the Hippo/SWH (Sav/Wts/Hpo) signaling pathway, a signaling pathway that plays a pivotal role in tumor suppression by restricting proliferation and promoting apoptosis. Along with WWC1 can synergistically induce the phosphorylation of LATS1 and LATS2 and can probably function in the regulation of the Hippo/SWH (Sav/Wts/Hpo) signaling pathway. May act as a membrane stabilizing protein. May inhibit PI3 kinase by binding to AGAP2 and impairing its stimulating activity
   5395..5434    +  CDS            rop (fragment): Rop protein, which maintains plasmids at low copy number; rop
   5536..5576    +  misc_feature   bom (fragment): basis of mobility region from pBR322
   5681..5785    +  promoter       AmpR promoter: bla
   5786..6646    +  CDS            AmpR: β-lactamase; bla; confers resistance to ampicillin, carbenicillin, and related antibiotics
>Addgene plasmid #107149 | PGEX-6P1-hNF2-AR mutant | addgene full sequence | sequence record 204860 | Addgene NGS Result
CACTGAGCGTCAGACCCCGTAGAAAAGATCAAAGGATCTTCTTGAGATCCTTTTTTTCTGCGCGTAATCT
GCTGCTTGCAAACAAAAAAACCACCGCTACCAGCGGTGGTTTGTTTGCCGGATCAAGAGCTACCAACTCT
TTTTCCGAAGGTAACTGGCTTCAGCAGAGCGCAGATACCAAATACTGTCCTTCTAGTGTAGCCGTAGTTA
GGCCACCACTTCAAGAACTCTGTAGCACCGCCTACATACCTCGCTCTGCTAATCCTGTTACCAGTGGCTG
CTGCCAGTGGCGATAAGTCGTGTCTTACCGGGTTGGACTCAAGACGATAGTTACCGGATAAGGCGCAGCG
GTCGGGCTGAACGGGGGGTTCGTGCACACAGCCCAGCTTGGAGCGAACGACCTACACCGAACTGAGATAC
CTACAGCGTGAGCTATGAGAAAGCGCCACGCTTCCCGAAGGGAGAAAGGCGGACAGGTATCCGGTAAGCG
GCAGGGTCGGAACAGGAGAGCGCACGAGGGAGCTTCCAGGGGGAAACGCCTGGTATCTTTATAGTCCTGT
CGGGTTTCGCCACCTCTGACTTGAGCGTCGATTTTTGTGATGCTCGTCAGGGGGGCGGAGCCTATGGAAA
AACGCCAGCAACGCGGCCTTTTTACGGTTCCTGGCCTTTTGCTGGCCTTTTGCTCACATGTTCTTTCCTG
CGTTATCCCCTGATTCTGTGGATAACCGTATTACCGCCTTTGAGTGAGCTGATACCGCTCGCCGCAGCCG
AACGACCGAGCGCAGCGAGTCAGTGAGCGAGGAAGCGGAAGAGCGCCTGATGCGGTATTTTCTCCTTACG
CATCTGTGCGGTATTTCACACCGCATAAATTCCGACACCATCGAATGGCGCAAAACCTTTCGCGGTATGG
CATGATAGCGCCCGGAAGAGAGTCAATTCAGGGTGGTGAATGTGAAACCAGTAACGTTATACGATGTCGC
AGAGTATGCCGGTGTCTCTTATCAGACCGTTTCCCGCGTGGTGAACCAGGCCAGCCACGTTTCTGCGAAA
ACGCGGGAAAAAGTGGAAGCGGCGATGGCGGAGCTGAATTACATTCCCAACCGCGTGGCACAACAACTGG
CGGGCAAACAGTCGTTGCTGATTGGCGTTGCCACCTCCAGTCTGGCCCTGCACGCGCCGTCGCAAATTGT
CGCGGCGATTAAATCTCGCGCCGATCAACTGGGTGCCAGCGTGGTGGTGTCGATGGTAGAACGAAGCGGC
GTCGAAGCCTGTAAAGCGGCGGTGCACAATCTTCTCGCGCAACGCGTCAGTGGGCTGATCATTAACTATC
CGCTGGATGACCAGGATGCCATTGCTGTGGAAGCTGCCTGCACTAATGTTCCGGCGTTATTTCTTGATGT
CTCTGACCAGACACCCATCAACAGTATTATTTTCTCCCATGAAGACGGTACGCGACTGGGCGTGGAGCAT
CTGGTCGCATTGGGTCACCAGCAAATCGCGCTGTTAGCGGGCCCATTAAGTTCTGTCTCGGCGCGTCTGC
GTCTGGCTGGCTGGCATAAATATCTCACTCGCAATCAAATTCAGCCGATAGCGGAACGGGAAGGCGACTG
GAGTGCCATGTCCGGTTTTCAACAAACCATGCAAATGCTGAATGAGGGCATCGTTCCCACTGCGATGCTG
GTTGCCAACGATCAGATGGCGCTGGGCGCAATGCGCGCCATTACCGAGTCCGGGCTGCGCGTTGGTGCGG
ATATCTCGGTAGTGGGATACGACGATACCGAAGACAGCTCATGTTATATCCCGCCGTTAACCACCATCAA
ACAGGATTTTCGCCTGCTGGGGCAAACCAGCGTGGACCGCTTGCTGCAACTCTCTCAGGGCCAGGCGGTG
AAGGGCAATCAGCTGTTGCCCGTCTCACTGGTGAAAAGAAAAACCACGCTAGCGCCCAATACGCAAACCG
CCTCTCCCCGCGCGTTGGCCGATTCATTAATGCAGCTGGCACGACAGGTTTCCCGACTGGAAAGCGGGCA
GTGAGCGCAACGCAATTAATGTAAGTTAGCTCACTCATTAGGCACCCCAGGCTTTACACTTTATGCTTCC
GGCTCGTATGTTGTGTGGAATTGTGAGCGGATAACAATTTCACACAGGAAACAGCTATGACCATGATTAC
GGATTCACTGGCCGTCGTTTTACAACGTCGTGACTGGGAAAACCCTGGCGTTACCCAACTTAATCGCCTT
GCAGCACATCCCCCTTTCGCCAGCTGGCGTAATAGCGAAGAGGCCCGCACCGATCGCCCTTCCCAACAGT
TGCGCAGCCTGAATGGCGAATGGCGCTTTGCCTGGTTTCCGGCACCAGAAGCGGTGCCGGAAAGCTGGCT
GGAGTGCGATCTTCCTGAGGCCGATACTGTCGTCGTCCCCTCAAACTGGCAGATGCACGGTTACGATGCG
CCCATCTACACCAACGTGACCTATCCCATTACGGTCAATCCGCCGTTTGTTCCCACGGAGAATCCGACGG
GTTGTTACTCGCTCACATTTAATGTTGATGAAAGCTGGCTACAGGAAGGCCAGACGCGAATTATTTTTGA
TGGCGTTGGAATTAGCTTATCGACTGCACGGTGCACCAATGCTTCTGGCGTCAGGCAGCCATCGGAAGCT
GTGGTATGGCTGTGCAGGTCGTAAATCACTGCATAATTCGTGTCGCTCAAGGCGCACTCCCGTTCTGGAT
AATGTTTTTTGCGCCGACATCATAACGGTTCTGGCAAATATTCTGAAATGAGCTGTTGACAATTAATCAT
CGGCTCGTATAATGTGTGGAATTGTGAGCGGATAACAATTTCACACAGGAAACAGTATTCATGTCCCCTA
TACTAGGTTATTGGAAAATTAAGGGCCTTGTGCAACCCACTCGACTTCTTTTGGAATATCTTGAAGAAAA
ATATGAAGAGCATTTGTATGAGCGCGATGAAGGTGATAAATGGCGAAACAAAAAGTTTGAATTGGGTTTG
GAGTTTCCCAATCTTCCTTATTATATTGATGGTGATGTTAAATTAACACAGTCTATGGCCATCATACGTT
ATATAGCTGACAAGCACAACATGTTGGGTGGTTGTCCAAAAGAGCGTGCAGAGATTTCAATGCTTGAAGG
AGCGGTTTTGGATATTAGATACGGTGTTTCGAGAATTGCATATAGTAAAGACTTTGAAACTCTCAAAGTT
GATTTTCTTAGCAAGCTACCTGAAATGCTGAAAATGTTCGAAGATCGTTTATGTCATAAAACATATTTAA
ATGGTGATCATGTAACCCATCCTGACTTCATGTTGTATGACGCTCTTGATGTTGTTTTATACATGGACCC
AATGTGCCTGGATGCGTTCCCAAAATTAGTTTGTTTTAAAAAACGTATTGAAGCTATCCCACAAATTGAT
AAGTACTTGAAATCCAGCAAGTATATAGCATGGCCTTTGCAGGGCTGGCAAGCCACGTTTGGTGGTGGCG
ACCATCCTCCAAAATCGGATCTGGAAGTTCTGTTCCAGGGGCCCCTGGGATCCATGGCCGGGGCCATCGC
TTCCCGCATGAGCTTCAGCTCTCTCAAGAGGAAGCAACCCAAGACGTTCACCGTGAGGATCGTCACCATG
GACGCCGAGATGGAGTTCAATTGCGAGATGAAGTGGAAAGGGAAGGACCTCTTTGATTTGGTGTGCCGGA
CTCTGGGGCTCCGAGAAACCTGGTTCTTTGGACTGCAGTACACAATCAAGGACACAGTGGCCTGGCTCAA
AATGGACAAGAAGGTACTGGATCATGATGTTTCAAAGGAAGAACCAGTCACCTTTCACTTCTTGGCCAAA
TTTTATCCTGAGAATGCTGAAGAGGAGCTGGTTCAGGAGATCACACAACATTTATTCTTCTTACAGGTAA
AGAAGCAGATTTTAGATGAAAAGATCTACTGCCCTCCTGAGGCTTCTGTGCTCCTGGCTTCTTACGCCGT
CCAGGCCAAGTATGGTGACTACGACCCCAGTGTTCACAAGCGGGGATTTTTGGCCCAAGAGGAATTGCTT
CCAAAAAGGGTAATAAATCTGTATCAGATGACTCCGGAAATGTGGGAGGAGAGAATTACTGTTTGGTACG
CAGAGCACCGAGGCCGAGCCAGGGATGAAGCTGAAATGGAATATCTGAAGATAGCTCAGGACCTGGAGAT
GTACGGTGTGAACTACTTTGCAATCCGGAATAAAAAGGGCACAGAGCTGCTGCTTGGAGTGGATGCCCTG
GGGCTTCACATTTATGACCCTGAGAACAGACTGACCCCCAAGATCTCCTTCCCGTGGAATGAAATCCGAA
ACATCTCGTACAGTGACAAGGAGTTTACTATTAAACCACTGGATAAGAAAATTGATGTCTTCAAGTTTAA
CTCCTCAAAGCTTCGTGTTAATAAGCTGATTCTCCAGCTATGTATCGAGAACCATGATCTATTTATGAGG
AGAAGGAAAGCCGATTCTTTGGAAGTTCAGCAGATGAAAGCCCAGGCCAGGGAGGAGAAGGCTAGAAAGC
AGATGGAGCGGCAGCGCCTCGCTCGAGAGAAGCAGATGAGGGAGGAGGCTGAACGCACGAGGGATGAGTT
GGAGAGGAGGCTGCTGCAGATGAAAGAAGAAGCAACAATGGCCAACGAAGCACTGATGCGGTCTGAGGAG
ACAGCTGACCTGTTGGCTGAAAAGGCCCAGATCACCGAGGAGGAGGCAAAACTTCTGGCCCAGAAGGCCG
CAGAGGCTGAGCAGGAAATGCAGCGCATCAAGGCCACAGCGATTCGCACGGAGGAGGAGAAGCGCCTGAT
GGAGCAGAAGGTGCTGGAAGCCGAGGTGCTGGCACTGAAGATGGCTGAGGAGTCAGAGAGGAGGGCCAAA
GAGGCAGATCAGCTGAAGCAGGACCTGCAGGAAGCACGCGAGGCGGAGCGAAGAGCCAAGCAGAAGCTCC
TGGAGATTGCCACCAAGCCCACGTACCCGCCCATGAACCCAATTCCAGCACCGTTGCCTCCTGACATACC
AAGCTTCAACCTCATTGGTGACAGCCTGTCTTTCGACTTCAAAGATACTGACATGAAGCGGCTTTCCATG
GAGATAGAGAAAGAAAAAGTGGAATACATGGAAAAGAGCAAGCATCTGCAGGAGCAGCTCAATGAACTCA
AGACAGAAATCGAGGCCTTGAAACTGAAAGAGAGGGAGACAGCTCTGGATATTCTGCACAATGAGAACTC
CGACAGAGGTGGCAGCAGCAAGCACAATACCATTAAAAAGCTCACCTTGCAGAGCTGGAAGTCCAAAGTG
GCCTTCTTTGAAGAGCTCTAGCAGGTGGAATTCCCGGGTCGACTCGAGCGGCCGCATCGTGACTGACTGA
CGATCTGCCTCGCGCGTTTCGGTGATGACGGTGAAAACCTCTGACACATGCAGCTCCCGGAGACGGTCAC
AGCTTGTCTGTAAGCGGATGCCGGGAGCAGACAAGCCCGTCAGGGCGCGTCAGCGGGTGTTGGCGGGTGT
CGGGGCGCAGCCATGACCCAGTCACGTAGCGATAGCGGAGTGTATAATTCTTGAAGACGAAAGGGCCTCG
TGATACGCCTATTTTTATAGGTTAATGTCATGATAATAATGGTTTCTTAGACGTCAGGTGGCACTTTTCG
GGGAAATGTGCGCGGAACCCCTATTTGTTTATTTTTCTAAATACATTCAAATATGTATCCGCTCATGAGA
CAATAACCCTGATAAATGCTTCAATAATATTGAAAAAGGAAGAGTATGAGTATTCAACATTTCCGTGTCG
CCCTTATTCCCTTTTTTGCGGCATTTTGCCTTCCTGTTTTTGCTCACCCAGAAACGCTGGTGAAAGTAAA
AGATGCTGAAGATCAGTTGGGTGCACGAGTGGGTTACATCGAACTGGATCTCAACAGCGGTAAGATCCTT
GAGAGTTTTCGCCCCGAAGAACGTTTTCCAATGATGAGCACTTTTAAAGTTCTGCTATGTGGCGCGGTAT
TATCCCGTGTTGACGCCGGGCAAGAGCAACTCGGTCGCCGCATACACTATTCTCAGAATGACTTGGTTGA
GTACTCACCAGTCACAGAAAAGCATCTTACGGATGGCATGACAGTAAGAGAATTATGCAGTGCTGCCATA
ACCATGAGTGATAACACTGCGGCCAACTTACTTCTGACAACGATCGGAGGACCGAAGGAGCTAACCGCTT
TTTTGCACAACATGGGGGATCATGTAACTCGCCTTGATCGTTGGGAACCGGAGCTGAATGAAGCCATACC
AAACGACGAGCGTGACACCACGATGCCTGCAGCAATGGCAACAACGTTGCGCAAACTATTAACTGGCGAA
CTACTTACTCTAGCTTCCCGGCAACAATTAATAGACTGGATGGAGGCGGATAAAGTTGCAGGACCACTTC
TGCGCTCGGCCCTTCCGGCTGGCTGGTTTATTGCTGATAAATCTGGAGCCGGTGAGCGTGGGTCTCGCGG
TATCATTGCAGCACTGGGGCCAGATGGTAAGCCCTCCCGTATCGTAGTTATCTACACGACGGGGAGTCAG
GCAACTATGGATGAACGAAATAGACAGATCGCTGAGATAGGTGCCTCACTGATTAAGCATTGGTAACTGT
CAGACCAAGTTTACTCATATATACTTTAGATTGATTTAAAACTTCATTTTTAATTTAAAAGGATCTAGGT
GAAGATCCTTTTTGATAATCTCATGACCAAAATCCCTTAACGTGAGTTTTCGTTC
